Addgene plasmid #43307: II-CCGA
Depositing lab: Chad Cowan & Kiran Musunuru. Depositing organization: Harvard University. Publication: A TALEN Genome-Editing System for Generating Human Stem Cell-Based Disease Models. Ding Q, Lee YK, Schaefer EA, Peters DT, Veres A, Kim K, Kuperwasser N, Motola DL, Meissner TB, Hendriks WT, Trevisan M, Gupta RM, Moisan A, Banks E, Friesen M, Schinzel RT, Xia F, Tang A, Xia Y, Figueroa E, Wann A, Ahfeldt T, Daheron L, Zhang F, Rubin LL, Peng LF, Chung RT, Musunuru K, Cowan CA. Cell Stem Cell. 2012 Dec 12. pii: S1934-5909(12)00645-5. doi: 10.1016/j.stem.2012.11.011. PubMed 23246482.
Backbone
  Vector backbone: pCRII-TOPO
  Backbone manufacturer: Invitrogen
  Backbone size w/o insert (bp): 3973
  Vector type: Bacterial Cloning
Growth in bacteria
  Bacterial resistance: Ampicillin and Kanamycin, 100 & 50 μg/mL
  Growth temperature: 37°C
  Growth strain: Top10
  Copy number: High Copy
Gene/Insert
  Gene/Insert name: II-CCGA
  Species: Synthetic
  Insert size (bp): 426
  Cloning method: TOPO Cloning
  Sequencing primers: 5′ T7; 3′ M13-rev
Terms and licenses: Academic/Nonprofit Terms; Industry Terms: Not Available to Industry
How to cite: II-CCGA was a gift from Chad Cowan & Kiran Musunuru (Addgene plasmid # 43307 ; http://n2t.net/addgene:43307 ; RRID:Addgene_43307)
