[The description below was written by a language model from this plasmid's Addgene catalogue record.]
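Description:
II-CCGA is a small bacterial cloning plasmid built on the commercial pCRII-TOPO backbone (about 4 kb without insert), into which a 426 bp synthetic fragment was introduced by TOPO cloning. It is a high-copy plasmid propagated in E. coli, and the backbone carries both ampicillin and kanamycin resistance markers, so either or both antibiotics can be used for selection. The insert sits between the T7 and M13-reverse priming sites of the backbone, which are the sites listed for sequence verification. The plasmid has no recorded mammalian promoter or expression elements and is classed purely as a cloning vector, so it serves as a storage and source plasmid for a DNA part rather than as an expression construct.

The insert is listed only by its name and as synthetic, and no feature table is available, so its internal structure is not explicitly described. The plasmid was deposited in connection with a TALEN genome-editing system developed for generating human stem cell-based disease models. In that context, the name and insert size are consistent with a pre-assembled block of four TALE repeat units recognising the bases C, C, G and A, with "II" plausibly indicating the position of that block within a hierarchically assembled repeat array. This interpretation is an inference, not something the record states. Under it, the plasmid would be one member of a library of multimer modules that are combined with others to build custom TALE DNA-binding domains, which are then joined to a nuclease domain in a separate expression vector for targeted genome editing.
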