>Addgene plasmid #43307 | II-CCGA | depositor partial sequence | sequence record 58572 | II-CCGA sequence 426 bps
CGTCTCGCTTAACCCCAGAGCAGGTCGTGGCGATCGCAAGCCACGACGGAGGAAAGCAAGCCTTGGAAAC
AGTACAGAGGCTGTTGCCTGTGCTGTGCCAAGCGCACGGACTCACCCCAGAGCAGGTCGTGGCGATCGCA
AGCCACGACGGAGGAAAGCAAGCCTTGGAAACAGTACAGAGGCTGTTGCCTGTGCTGTGCCAAGCGCACG
GCCTCACCCCAGAGCAGGTCGTGGCAATCGCGAGCAATAACGGCGGAAAACAGGCTTTGGAAACGGTGCA
GAGGCTCCTTCCAGTGCTGTGCCAAGCGCACGGATTAACCCCAGAGCAGGTCGTGGCGATCGCCTCCAAC
ATTGGCGGGAAACAGGCACTCGAGACTGTCCAGCGCCTGCTTCCCGTGCTGTGCCAAGCGCACGGGCTCA
GAGACG
