>Addgene plasmid #43307 | II-CCGA | addgene partial sequence | sequence record 61883 | M13-F20 5'-TGTAAAACGACGGCCAGT-3'
GGCGAATTGGGCCCTCTAGATGCATGCTCGAGCGGCCGCCAGTGTGATGGATATCTGCAGAATTCGCCCT
TAGTATCTTTCCTGTGCCCACGTCTCTGAGCCCGTGCGCTTGGCACAGCACGGGAAGCAGGCGCTGGACA
GTCTCGAGTGCCTGTTTCCCGCCAATGTTGGAGGCGATCGCCACGACCTGCTCTGGGGTTAATCCGTGCG
CTTGGCACAGCACTGGAAGGAGCCTCTGCACCGTTTCCAAAGCCTGTTTTCCGCCGTTATTGCTCGCGAT
TGCCACGACCTGCTCTGGGGTGAGGCCGTGCGCTTGGCACAGCACAGGCAACAGCCTCTGTACTGTTTCC
AAGGCTTGCTTTCCTCCGTCGTGGCTTGCGATCGCCACGACCTGCTCTGGGGTGAGTCCGTGCGCTTGGC
ACAGCACAGGCAACAGCCTCTGTACTGTTTCCAAGGCTTGCTTTCCTCCGTCGTGGCTTGCGATCGCCAC
GACCTGCTCTGGGGTTAAGCGAGACGCGCTAGGACGGCATCTATATAAGGGCGAATTCCAGCACACTGGC
GGCCGTTACTAGTGGATCCGAGCTCGGTACCAAGCTTGGCGTAATCATGGTCATAGCTGTTTCCTGTGTG
AAATTGTTATCCGCTCACAATTCCACACAACATACGAGCCGGAAGCATAAAGTGTAAAGCCTGGGGTGCC
TAATGAGTGAGCTAACTCACATTAATTGCGTTGCGCTCACTGCCCGCTTTCCAGTCGGGAAACCTGTCGT
GCCAGCTGCATTAATGAATCGGCCAACGCGCGGGGAGAGGCGGTTTGCGTATTGGGCGCTCTTCCGCTTC
CTCGCTCACTGACTCGCTGCGCTCGGTCGTTCGGCTGCGGC
